>Addgene plasmid #32839 | HA-TAZ | addgene partial sequence | sequence record 39723 | CMV-F 5'-CGCAAATGGGCGGTAGGCGTG-3'
AGCAGAGCTCTCTGGCTACTAGAGAACCCACTGCTTACTGGCTTATCGAAATTAATACGACTCACTATAG
GGAGACCCAAGCTTGCCATGGCCTACCCATACGATGTTCCTGACTATGCGGGCTATCCCTATGACGTCCC
GGACTATGCAGGATCCATGAATCCGGCCTCGGCGCCCCCTCCGCTCCCGCCGCCTGGGCAGCAAGTGATC
CACGTCACGCAGGACCTAGACACAGACCTCGAAGCCCTCTTCAACTCTGTCATGAATCCGAAGCCTAGCT
CGTGGCGGAAGAAGATCCTGCCGGAGTCTTTCTTTAAGGAGCCTGATTCGGGCTCGCACTCGCGCCAGTC
CAGCACCGACTCGTCGGGCGGCCACCCGGGGCCTCGACTGGCTGGGGGTGCCCAACATGTCCGCTCGCAC
TCGTCGCCCGCGTCCCTGCAGCTGGGCACCGGCGCGGGTGCTGCGGGTAGCCCCGCGCAGCAGCACGCGC
ACCTCCGCCAGCAGTCCTACGACGTGACCGACGAGCTGCCACTGCCCCCGGGCTGGGAGATGACCTTCAC
GGCCACTGGCCAGAGGTACTTCCTCAATCACATAGAAAAAATCACCACATGGCAAGACCCTAGGAAGGCG
ATGAATCAGCCTCTGAATCATATGAACCTCCACCCTGCCGTCAGTTCCACACCAGTGCCTCAGAGGTCCA
TGGCAGTATCCCAGCCAAATCTCGTGATGAATCACCAACACCAGCAGCAGATGGCCCCCAGTACCCTGAG
CCAGCAGAACCACCCCACTCAGAACCCACCCGCAGGGCTCATGAGTATGCCCAATGCGCTGACCACTCAG
CAGCAGCAGCAGCAG
