[The description below was written by a language model from this plasmid's Addgene catalogue record.]
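Description:
HA-TAZ is a mammalian expression plasmid built on the pcDNA3-HA backbone (about 5.4 kb without the insert) that carries the human TAZ coding sequence, also known as WWTR1. Expression is driven by the CMV promoter, a strong constitutive viral promoter suited to transient transfection of cultured mammalian cells. The backbone supplies an HA epitope tag that is fused to the N terminus of TAZ, so the protein can be detected or immunoprecipitated with anti-HA antibodies independently of the endogenous protein. The plasmid is propagated in standard E. coli cloning strains under ampicillin selection; its copy number is not recorded. The use of a BGH reverse sequencing primer suggests that the insert is followed by the bovine growth hormone polyadenylation region typical of pcDNA3-type vectors, although no feature table is provided to confirm this or any other backbone elements, such as a mammalian selection marker. The insert was introduced by restriction enzyme cloning, but the specific sites are not stated.

TAZ is a transcriptional co-activator and a downstream effector of the Hippo signalling pathway. The associated publication concerns its role in promoting cell proliferation and epithelial-mesenchymal transition and its inhibition by the Hippo pathway. In keeping with that, the construct is suited to overexpressing tagged wild-type TAZ in mammalian cells to study its abundance, localisation, binding partners, regulation by upstream kinases and effects on cell behaviour. The record lists no mutations in the insert.
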