Addgene plasmid #32839: HA-TAZ
Depositing lab: Kunliang Guan. Depositing organization: University of California, San Diego (UCSD). Publication: TAZ promotes cell proliferation and epithelial-mesenchymal transition and is inhibited by the hippo pathway. Lei QY, Zhang H, Zhao B, Zha ZY, Bai F, Pei XH, Zhao S, Xiong Y, Guan KL. Mol Cell Biol. 2008 Apr;28(7):2426-36. Epub 2008 Jan 28. 10.1128/MCB.01874-07 PubMed 18227151.
Backbone
  Vector backbone: pcDNA3-HA
  Backbone size w/o insert (bp): 5400
  Vector type: Mammalian Expression
Growth in bacteria
  Bacterial resistance: Ampicillin, 100 μg/mL
  Growth temperature: 37°C
  Growth strain: DH5alpha
  Copy number: Unknown
Gene/Insert
  Gene/Insert name: TAZ (alt name: WWTR1)
  Species: H. sapiens (human)
  Entrez Gene: WWTR1 (a.k.a. TAZ)
  Promoter: CMV
  Tag / fusion protein: HA (N terminal on backbone)
  Cloning method: Restriction Enzyme; 5′ cloning site NA (unknown if destroyed); 3′ cloning site NA (unknown if destroyed)
  Sequencing primers: 5′ CMV-F; 3′ BGH-rev
Terms and licenses: Academic/Nonprofit Terms; Industry Terms: Not Available to Industry
How to cite: HA-TAZ was a gift from Kunliang Guan (Addgene plasmid # 32839 ; http://n2t.net/addgene:32839 ; RRID:Addgene_32839)
