LOCUS       Exported 6668 bp ds-DNA circular SYN 12-MAY-2021
DEFINITION  synthetic circular DNA
ACCESSION   .
VERSION     .
KEYWORDS    HA-TAZ
SOURCE      synthetic DNA construct
  ORGANISM  synthetic DNA construct
REFERENCE   1 (bases 1 to 6668)
  AUTHORS   Lei QY, Zhang H, Zhao B, Zha ZY, Bai F, Pei XH, Zhao S, Xiong Y,
            Guan KL
  TITLE     TAZ promotes cell proliferation and epithelial-mesenchymal
            transition and is inhibited by the hippo pathway.
  JOURNAL   Mol Cell Biol. 2008 Apr;28(7):2426-36. Epub 2008 Jan 28.
  PUBMED    18227151
REFERENCE   2 (bases 1 to 6668)
  AUTHORS   .
  TITLE     Direct Submission
  JOURNAL   Exported May 12, 2021 from SnapGene Server 1.1.58
            http://www.snapgene.com
FEATURES             Location/Qualifiers
     source          1..6668
                     /organism="synthetic DNA construct"
                     /mol_type="other DNA"
     primer_bind     complement(40..60)
                     /label=pBABE 3'
                     /note="SV40 enhancer, reverse primer for pBABE vectors"
     promoter        45..374
                     /label=SV40 promoter
                     /note="SV40 enhancer and early promoter"
     rep_origin      225..360
                     /label=SV40 ori
                     /note="SV40 origin of replication"
     primer_bind     287..306
                     /label=SV40pro-F
                     /note="SV40 promoter/origin, forward primer"
     CDS             441..1235
                     /codon_start=1
                     /gene="aph(3')-II (or nptII)"
                     /product="aminoglycoside phosphotransferase from Tn5"
                     /label=NeoR/KanR
                     /note="confers resistance to neomycin, kanamycin, and G418
                     (Geneticin(R))"
                     /translation="MIEQDGLHAGSPAAWVERLFGYDWAQQTIGCSDAAVFRLSAQGRP
                     VLFVKTDLSGALNELQDEAARLSWLATTGVPCAAVLDVVTEAGRDWLLLGEVPGQDLLS
                     SHLAPAEKVSIMADAMRRLHTLDPATCPFDHQAKHRIERARTRMEAGLVDQDDLDEEHQ
                     GLAPAELFARLKARMPDGEDLVVTHGDACLPNIMVENGRFSGFIDCGRLGVADRYQDIA
                     LATRDIAEELGGEWADRFLVLYGIAAPDSQRIAFYRLLDEFF"
     primer_bind     complement(495..514)
                     /label=Neo-R
                     /note="Neomycin resistance gene, reverse primer"
     primer_bind     1105..1124
                     /label=Neo-F
                     /note="Neomycin resistance gene, forward primer"
     polyA_signal    1409..1530
                     /label=SV40 poly(A) signal
                     /note="SV40 polyadenylation signal"
     primer_bind     complement(1446..1465)
                     /label=SV40pA-R
                     /note="SV40 polyA, reverse primer"
     primer_bind     1500..1519
                     /label=EBV-rev
                     /note="SV40 polyA terminator, reverse primer"
     primer_bind     complement(1579..1595)
                     /label=M13 rev
                     /note="common sequencing primer, one of multiple similar
                     variants"
     primer_bind     complement(1579..1595)
                     /label=M13 Reverse
                     /note="In lacZ gene. Also called M13-rev"
     primer_bind     complement(1592..1614)
                     /label=M13/pUC Reverse
                     /note="In lacZ gene"
     protein_bind    1603..1619
                     /label=lac operator
                     /bound_moiety="lac repressor encoded by lacI"
                     /note="The lac repressor binds to the lac operator to
                     inhibit transcription in E. coli. This inhibition can be
                     relieved by adding lactose or
                     isopropyl-beta-D-thiogalactopyranoside (IPTG)."
     promoter        complement(1627..1657)
                     /label=lac promoter
                     /note="promoter for the E. coli lac operon"
     protein_bind    1672..1693
                     /label=CAP binding site
                     /bound_moiety="E. coli catabolite activator protein"
                     /note="CAP binding activates transcription in the presence
                     of cAMP."
     primer_bind     complement(1810..1827)
                     /label=L4440
                     /note="L4440 vector, forward primer"
     rep_origin      complement(1981..2569)
                     /direction=LEFT
                     /label=ori
                     /note="high-copy-number ColE1/pMB1/pBR322/pUC origin of
                     replication"
     primer_bind     complement(2061..2080)
                     /label=pBR322ori-F
                     /note="pBR322 origin, forward primer"
     CDS             complement(2740..3600)
                     /codon_start=1
                     /gene="bla"
                     /product="beta-lactamase"
                     /label=AmpR
                     /note="confers resistance to ampicillin, carbenicillin, and
                     related antibiotics"
                     /translation="MSIQHFRVALIPFFAAFCLPVFAHPETLVKVKDAEDQLGARVGYI
                     ELDLNSGKILESFRPEERFPMMSTFKVLLCGAVLSRIDAGQEQLGRRIHYSQNDLVEYS
                     PVTEKHLTDGMTVRELCSAAITMSDNTAANLLLTTIGGPKELTAFLHNMGDHVTRLDRW
                     EPELNEAIPNDERDTTMPVAMATTLRKLLTGELLTLASRQQLIDWMEADKVAGPLLRSA
                     LPAGWFIADKSGAGERGSRGIIAALGPDGKPSRIVVIYTTGSQATMDERNRQIAEIGAS
                     LIKHW"
     primer_bind     3363..3382
                     /label=Amp-R
                     /note="Ampicillin resistance gene, reverse primer"
     promoter        complement(3601..3705)
                     /gene="bla"
                     /label=AmpR promoter
     primer_bind     complement(3780..3799)
                     /label=pRS-marker
                     /note="pRS vectors, use to sequence yeast selectable
                     marker"
     enhancer        3971..4350
                     /label=CMV enhancer
                     /note="human cytomegalovirus immediate early enhancer"
     promoter        4351..4554
                     /label=CMV promoter
                     /note="human cytomegalovirus (CMV) immediate early
                     promoter"
     primer_bind     4505..4525
                     /label=CMV-F
                     /note="Human CMV immediate early promoter, forward primer"
     primer_bind     4599..4618
                     /label=T7
                     /note="T7 promoter, forward primer"
     promoter        4599..4617
                     /label=T7 promoter
                     /note="promoter for bacteriophage T7 RNA polymerase"
     CDS             4640..4666
                     /codon_start=1
                     /product="HA (human influenza hemagglutinin) epitope tag"
                     /label=HA
                     /translation="YPYDVPDYA"
     CDS             4670..4696
                     /codon_start=1
                     /product="HA (human influenza hemagglutinin) epitope tag"
                     /label=HA
                     /translation="YPYDVPDYA"
     primer_bind     complement(5926..5942)
                     /label=KS primer
                     /note="common sequencing primer, one of multiple similar
                     variants"
     primer_bind     complement(5927..5943)
                     /label=pBluescriptKS
                     /note="For pBluescript vector"
     promoter        complement(5957..5975)
                     /label=SP6 promoter
                     /note="promoter for bacteriophage SP6 RNA polymerase"
     primer_bind     complement(5958..5975)
                     /label=SP6
                     /note="SP6 promoter, forward primer"
     primer_bind     complement(5995..6012)
                     /label=BGH-rev
                     /note="Bovine growth hormone terminator, reverse primer.
                     Also called BGH reverse"
     polyA_signal    6001..6225
                     /label=bGH poly(A) signal
                     /note="bovine growth hormone polyadenylation signal"
     rep_origin      6271..31
                     /direction=RIGHT
                     /label=f1 ori
                     /note="f1 bacteriophage origin of replication; arrow
                     indicates direction of (+) strand synthesis"
     primer_bind     complement(6358..6377)
                     /label=F1ori-R
                     /note="F1 origin, reverse primer"
     primer_bind     6568..6589
                     /label=F1ori-F
                     /note="F1 origin, forward primer"
ORIGIN
        1 gagctgattt aacaaaaatt taacgcgaat taattctgtg gaatgtgtgt cagttagggt
       61 gtggaaagtc cccaggctcc ccagcaggca gaagtatgca aagcatgcat ctcaattagt
      121 cagcaaccag gtgtggaaag tccccaggct ccccagcagg cagaagtatg caaagcatgc
      181 atctcaatta gtcagcaacc atagtcccgc ccctaactcc gcccatcccg cccctaactc
      241 cgcccagttc cgcccattct ccgccccatg gctgactaat tttttttatt tatgcagagg
      301 ccgaggccgc ctctgcctct gagctattcc agaagtagtg aggaggcttt tttggaggcc
      361 taggcttttg caaaaagctc ccgggagctt gtatatccat tttcggatct gatcaagaga
      421 caggatgagg atcgtttcgc atgattgaac aagatggatt gcacgcaggt tctccggccg
      481 cttgggtgga gaggctattc ggctatgact gggcacaaca gacaatcggc tgctctgatg
      541 ccgccgtgtt ccggctgtca gcgcaggggc gcccggttct ttttgtcaag accgacctgt
      601 ccggtgccct gaatgaactg caggacgagg cagcgcggct atcgtggctg gccacgacgg
      661 gcgttccttg cgcagctgtg ctcgacgttg tcactgaagc gggaagggac tggctgctat
      721 tgggcgaagt gccggggcag gatctcctgt catctcacct tgctcctgcc gagaaagtat
      781 ccatcatggc tgatgcaatg cggcggctgc atacgcttga tccggctacc tgcccattcg
      841 accaccaagc gaaacatcgc atcgagcgag cacgtactcg gatggaagcc ggtcttgtcg
      901 atcaggatga tctggacgaa gagcatcagg ggctcgcgcc agccgaactg ttcgccaggc
      961 tcaaggcgcg catgcccgac ggcgaggatc tcgtcgtgac ccatggcgat gcctgcttgc
     1021 cgaatatcat ggtggaaaat ggccgctttt ctggattcat cgactgtggc cggctgggtg
     1081 tggcggaccg ctatcaggac atagcgttgg ctacccgtga tattgctgaa gagcttggcg
     1141 gcgaatgggc tgaccgcttc ctcgtgcttt acggtatcgc cgctcccgat tcgcagcgca
     1201 tcgccttcta tcgccttctt gacgagttct tctgagcggg actctggggt tcgaaatgac
     1261 cgaccaagcg acgcccaacc tgccatcacg agatttcgat tccaccgccg ccttctatga
     1321 aaggttgggc ttcggaatcg ttttccggga cgccggctgg atgatcctcc agcgcgggga
     1381 tctcatgctg gagttcttcg cccaccccaa cttgtttatt gcagcttata atggttacaa
     1441 ataaagcaat agcatcacaa atttcacaaa taaagcattt ttttcactgc attctagttg
     1501 tggtttgtcc aaactcatca atgtatctta tcatgtctgt ataccgtcga cctctagcta
     1561 gagcttggcg taatcatggt catagctgtt tcctgtgtga aattgttatc cgctcacaat
     1621 tccacacaac atacgagccg gaagcataaa gtgtaaagcc tggggtgcct aatgagtgag
     1681 ctaactcaca ttaattgcgt tgcgctcact gcccgctttc cagtcgggaa acctgtcgtg
     1741 ccagctgcat taatgaatcg gccaacgcgc ggggagaggc ggtttgcgta ttgggcgctc
     1801 ttccgcttcc tcgctcactg actcgctgcg ctcggtcgtt cggctgcggc gagcggtatc
     1861 agctcactca aaggcggtaa tacggttatc cacagaatca ggggataacg caggaaagaa
     1921 catgtgagca aaaggccagc aaaaggccag gaaccgtaaa aaggccgcgt tgctggcgtt
     1981 tttccatagg ctccgccccc ctgacgagca tcacaaaaat cgacgctcaa gtcagaggtg
     2041 gcgaaacccg acaggactat aaagatacca ggcgtttccc cctggaagct ccctcgtgcg
     2101 ctctcctgtt ccgaccctgc cgcttaccgg atacctgtcc gcctttctcc cttcgggaag
     2161 cgtggcgctt tctcatagct cacgctgtag gtatctcagt tcggtgtagg tcgttcgctc
     2221 caagctgggc tgtgtgcacg aaccccccgt tcagcccgac cgctgcgcct tatccggtaa
     2281 ctatcgtctt gagtccaacc cggtaagaca cgacttatcg ccactggcag cagccactgg
     2341 taacaggatt agcagagcga ggtatgtagg cggtgctaca gagttcttga agtggtggcc
     2401 taactacggc tacactagaa gaacagtatt tggtatctgc gctctgctga agccagttac
     2461 cttcggaaaa agagttggta gctcttgatc cggcaaacaa accaccgctg gtagcggtgg
     2521 tttttttgtt tgcaagcagc agattacgcg cagaaaaaaa ggatctcaag aagatccttt
     2581 gatcttttct acggggtctg acgctcagtg gaacgaaaac tcacgttaag ggattttggt
     2641 catgagatta tcaaaaagga tcttcaccta gatcctttta aattaaaaat gaagttttaa
     2701 atcaatctaa agtatatatg agtaaacttg gtctgacagt taccaatgct taatcagtga
     2761 ggcacctatc tcagcgatct gtctatttcg ttcatccata gttgcctgac tccccgtcgt
     2821 gtagataact acgatacggg agggcttacc atctggcccc agtgctgcaa tgataccgcg
     2881 agacccacgc tcaccggctc cagatttatc agcaataaac cagccagccg gaagggccga
     2941 gcgcagaagt ggtcctgcaa ctttatccgc ctccatccag tctattaatt gttgccggga
     3001 agctagagta agtagttcgc cagttaatag tttgcgcaac gttgttgcca ttgctacagg
     3061 catcgtggtg tcacgctcgt cgtttggtat ggcttcattc agctccggtt cccaacgatc
     3121 aaggcgagtt acatgatccc ccatgttgtg caaaaaagcg gttagctcct tcggtcctcc
     3181 gatcgttgtc agaagtaagt tggccgcagt gttatcactc atggttatgg cagcactgca
     3241 taattctctt actgtcatgc catccgtaag atgcttttct gtgactggtg agtactcaac
     3301 caagtcattc tgagaatagt gtatgcggcg accgagttgc tcttgcccgg cgtcaatacg
     3361 ggataatacc gcgccacata gcagaacttt aaaagtgctc atcattggaa aacgttcttc
     3421 ggggcgaaaa ctctcaagga tcttaccgct gttgagatcc agttcgatgt aacccactcg
     3481 tgcacccaac tgatcttcag catcttttac tttcaccagc gtttctgggt gagcaaaaac
     3541 aggaaggcaa aatgccgcaa aaaagggaat aagggcgaca cggaaatgtt gaatactcat
     3601 actcttcctt tttcaatatt attgaagcat ttatcagggt tattgtctca tgagcggata
     3661 catatttgaa tgtatttaga aaaataaaca aataggggtt ccgcgcacat ttccccgaaa
     3721 agtgccacct gacgtcgacg gatcgggaga tctcccgatc ccctatggtg cactctcagt
     3781 acaatctgct ctgatgccgc atagttaagc cagtatctgc tccctgcttg tgtgttggag
     3841 gtcgctgagt agtgcgcgag caaaatttaa gctacaacaa ggcaaggctt gaccgacaat
     3901 tgcatgaaga atctgcttag ggttaggcgt tttgcgctgc ttcgcgatgt acgggccaga
     3961 tatacgcgtt gacattgatt attgactagt tattaatagt aatcaattac ggggtcatta
     4021 gttcatagcc catatatgga gttccgcgtt acataactta cggtaaatgg cccgcctggc
     4081 tgaccgccca acgacccccg cccattgacg tcaataatga cgtatgttcc catagtaacg
     4141 ccaataggga ctttccattg acgtcaatgg gtggagtatt tacggtaaac tgcccacttg
     4201 gcagtacatc aagtgtatca tatgccaagt acgcccccta ttgacgtcaa tgacggtaaa
     4261 tggcccgcct ggcattatgc ccagtacatg accttatggg actttcctac ttggcagtac
     4321 atctacgtat tagtcatcgc tattaccatg gtgatgcggt tttggcagta catcaatggg
     4381 cgtggatagc ggtttgactc acggggattt ccaagtctcc accccattga cgtcaatggg
     4441 agtttgtttt ggcaccaaaa tcaacgggac tttccaaaat gtcgtaacaa ctccgcccca
     4501 ttgacgcaaa tgggcggtag gcgtgtacgg tgggaggtct atataagcag agctctctgg
     4561 ctaactagag aacccactgc ttactggctt atcgaaatta atacgactca ctatagggag
     4621 acccaagctt gccatggcct acccatacga tgttcctgac tatgcgggct atccctatga
     4681 cgtcccggac tatgcaggat ccatgaatcc ggcctcggcg ccccctccgc tcccgccgcc
     4741 tgggcagcaa gtgatccacg tcacgcagga cctagacaca gacctcgaag ccctcttcaa
     4801 ctctgtcatg aatccgaagc ctagctcgtg gcggaagaag atcctgccgg agtctttctt
     4861 taaggagcct gattcgggct cgcactcgcg ccagtccagc accgactcgt cgggcggcca
     4921 cccggggcct cgactggctg ggggtgccca acatgtccgc tcgcactcgt cgcccgcgtc
     4981 cctgcagctg ggcaccggcg cgggtgctgc gggtagcccc gcgcagcagc acgcgcacct
     5041 ccgccagcag tcctacgacg tgaccgacga gctgccactg cccccgggct gggagatgac
     5101 cttcacggcc actggccaga ggtacttcct caatcacata gaaaaaatca ccacatggca
     5161 agaccctagg aaggcgatga atcagcctct gaatcatatg aacctccacc ctgccgtcag
     5221 ttccacacca gtgcctcaga ggtccatggc agtatcccag ccaaatctcg tgatgaatca
     5281 ccaacaccag cagcagatgg cccccagtac cctgagccag cagaaccacc ccactcagaa
     5341 cccacccgca gggctcatga gtatgcccaa tgcgctgacc actcagcagc agcagcagca
     5401 gaaactgcgg cttcagagaa tccagatgga gagagaaagg attcgaatgc gccaagagga
     5461 gctcatgagg caggaagctg ccctctgtcg acagctcccc atggaagctg agactcttgc
     5521 cccagttcag gctgctgtca acccacccac gatgacccca gacatgagat ccatcactaa
     5581 taatagctca gatcctttcc tcaatggagg gccatatcat tcgagggagc agagcactga
     5641 cagtggcctg gggttagggt gctacagtgt ccccacaact ccggaggact tcctcagcaa
     5701 tgtggatgag atggatacag gagaaaacgc aggacaaaca cccatgaaca tcaatcccca
     5761 acagacccgt ttccctgatt tccttgactg tcttccagga acaaacgttg acttaggaac
     5821 tttggaatct gaagacctga tccccctctt caatgatgta gagtctgctc tgaacaaaag
     5881 tgagcccttt ctaacctggc tgtaagaatt cgatatcaag cttatcgata ccgtcgacct
     5941 cgaggggggg ccctattcta tagtgtcacc taaatgctag agctcgctga tcagcctcga
     6001 ctgtgccttc tagttgccag ccatctgttg tttgcccctc ccccgtgcct tccttgaccc
     6061 tggaaggtgc cactcccact gtcctttcct aataaaatga ggaaattgca tcgcattgtc
     6121 tgagtaggtg tcattctatt ctggggggtg gggtggggca ggacagcaag ggggaggatt
     6181 gggaagacaa tagcaggcat gctggggatg cggtgggctc tatggcttct gaggcggaaa
     6241 gaaccagctg gggctctagg gggtatcccc nnnnnnnnnn nnnnnnnnnn nnnnnnnnnn
     6301 nnnnnnnnnn nnnnnnnnnn nnnnnnnnnn nnnnnnnnnn nnnnnnnnnn nnnnnnnnnn
     6361 nnnnnnnnnn nnnnnnnnnn nnnnnnnnnn nnnncnnnnn nnnnnnnnnn nnnnnnnnnn
     6421 nnnnnnnnnn nnnnnnnnnn nnnnnnnnnn nnnnnnnnnn nnnnnnnnnn nnnnnnnnnn
     6481 nnnnnnannn nnnnnnnnnn nnnnnnnnnn nnnnnnnnnn nnnnnnnnnn nnnnnncctt
     6541 tgacgttgga gtccacgttc tttaatagtg gactcttgtt ccaaactgga acaacactca
     6601 accctatctc ggtctattct tttgatttat aagggatttt gccgatttcg gcctattggt
     6661 taaaaaat
//
